Addgene plasmid #190840: pSilencer2.1-U6-3JB1R+2
Purpose: For mammalian expression of 3JB1R+2, a dual-specificity aptamer that binds OGT and GFP. Expression is driven by a U6 promoter. This dual-specificity aptamer adopts a folded linker.
Depositing lab: Gerald Hart. Depositing organization: University of Georgia. Publication: Dual-specificity RNA aptamers enable manipulation of target-specific O-GlcNAcylation and unveil functions of O-GlcNAc on beta-catenin. Zhu Y, Hart GW. Cell. 2022 Dec 30:S0092-8674(22)01529-X. doi: 10.1016/j.cell.2022.12.016. PubMed 36626902.
Backbone
  Vector backbone: pSilencer2.1-U6 hygro
  Total vector size (bp): 5137
  Vector type: Mammalian Expression, Synthetic Biology, Affinity Reagent/ Antibody
  Selectable markers: Hygromycin
Growth in bacteria
  Bacterial resistance: Ampicillin, 100 μg/mL
  Growth temperature: 37°C
  Growth strain: DH5alpha
  Copy number: High Copy
Gene/Insert
  Gene/Insert name: 3JB1R_AP3+2bp (A Dual-Specificity aptamer targeting OGT and GFP)
  Species: Synthetic
  Insert size (bp): 299
  Promoter: U6
  Cloning method: Gibson Cloning
  Sequencing primers: 5′ T7, LKO.1 5'; 3′ 2.0Rev
Terms and licenses: Academic/Nonprofit Terms; Industry Terms
Depositor comments: Sequence of the AP3 portion is from the article below: Shui, B., Ozer, A., Zipfel, W., Sahu, N., Singh, A., Lis, J.T., Shi, H., and Kotlikoff, M.I. (2012). RNA aptamers that functionally interact with green fluorescent protein and its derivatives. Nucleic Acids Res 40, e39. 10.1093/nar/gkr1264.
How to cite: pSilencer2.1-U6-3JB1R+2 was a gift from Gerald Hart (Addgene plasmid # 190840 ; http://n2t.net/addgene:190840 ; RRID:Addgene_190840)
