[The description below was written by a language model from this plasmid's Addgene catalogue record and pLannotate feature annotations shown in this document.]
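Description:
pSilencer2.1-U6-3JB1R+2 is a 5,137 bp mammalian expression plasmid built on the pSilencer2.1-U6 hygro backbone, a vector designed for producing small RNAs from an RNA polymerase III promoter. In E. coli it is maintained at high copy through a ColE1/pUC-type origin and selected with ampicillin via the β-lactamase gene. For mammalian cells it carries a hygromycin resistance cassette in which the HygR coding sequence is driven by the SV40 enhancer/early promoter and terminated by an SV40 polyadenylation signal, allowing selection of transfected cells. The annotation also picks up cloning-vector remnants, including lac promoter/operator elements, SP6 and T7 promoters upstream of the expression cassette, and fragments of lacZα, lacI, ble, bom and rop, none of which appear to play a role in the payload's function.

The payload is a 299 bp synthetic insert, 3JB1R_AP3+2bp, introduced by Gibson cloning downstream of the human U6 promoter. The insert itself is not annotated in the feature table, but it presumably occupies the unannotated stretch between the U6 promoter and the lacZα fragment. It encodes a dual-specificity RNA aptamer that joins a module binding O-GlcNAc transferase (OGT) to the AP3 aptamer, a previously described GFP-binding RNA, through a linker that is described as adopting a folded structure. U6-driven transcription suits this non-coding, structured RNA, which needs no translation. By binding OGT and GFP at the same time, the aptamer can bring the enzyme to a GFP-tagged protein of interest. The associated work used such aptamers to manipulate O-GlcNAcylation of specific targets, including β-catenin, in mammalian cells.
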