Features (pLannotate 1.2.2; 20 found; start..end, strand, type, name):
     96..186     +  promoter       AmpR promoter (fragment): bla
    187..480     +  promoter       SV40 promoter (fragment): SV40 enhancer and early promoter
    529..1554    +  CDS            HygR: aminoglycoside phosphotransferase from E. coli; aph(4)-Ia; confers resistance to hygromycin
   1564..1689    +  CDS            ble (fragment): BLE_KLEPN - Experimental evidence at protein level: Swiss-Prot protein existence level 1. Binding protein with a strong affinity to the bleomycin family of antibiotics. Binds to CL990; an antimitotic-antibiotic compound. From Klebsiella pneumoniae.
   1684..1805    +  polyA_signal   SV40 poly(A) signal: SV40 polyadenylation signal
   1878..1894    -  protein_bind   lac operator: The lac repressor binds to the lac operator to inhibit transcription in E. coli. This inhibition can be relieved by adding lactose or isopropyl-β-D-thiogalactopyranoside (IPTG). lac repressor encoded by lacI
   1902..1926    -  promoter       lac promoter (fragment): promoter for the E. coli lac operon
   1936..1955    +  promoter       AmpR promoter (fragment): bla
   1956..2816    +  CDS            AmpR: β-lactamase; bla; confers resistance to ampicillin, carbenicillin, and related antibiotics
   2987..3575    +  rep_origin     ori: high-copy-number ColE1/pMB1/pBR322/pUC origin of replication
   3758..3850    +  CDS            lacI (fragment): lac repressor; lacI; The lac repressor binds to the lac operator to inhibit transcription in E. coli. This inhibition can be relieved by adding lactose or isopropyl-β-D-thiogalactopyranoside (IPTG).
   3863..3884    +  protein_bind   CAP binding site: CAP binding activates transcription in the presence of cAMP. E. coli catabolite activator protein
   3899..3929    +  promoter       lac promoter: promoter for the E. coli lac operon
   3937..3953    +  protein_bind   lac operator: The lac repressor binds to the lac operator to inhibit transcription in E. coli. This inhibition can be relieved by adding lactose or isopropyl-β-D-thiogalactopyranoside (IPTG). lac repressor encoded by lacI
   3997..4015    +  promoter       SP6 promoter: promoter for bacteriophage SP6 RNA polymerase
   4027..4045    +  promoter       T7 promoter: promoter for bacteriophage T7 RNA polymerase
   4176..4416    +  promoter       U6 promoter: RNA polymerase III promoter for human U6 snRNA
   4742..4896    +  CDS            lacZα (fragment): LacZα fragment of β-galactosidase; lacZ fragment
   4902..5001    -  misc_feature   bom (fragment): basis of mobility region from pBR322
   5103..1       -  CDS            rop (fragment) (across the origin): Rop protein, which maintains plasmids at low copy number; rop
>Addgene plasmid #190840 | pSilencer2.1-U6-3JB1R+2 | addgene full sequence | sequence record 379191 | Addgene NGS Result
GACGAAAGGGCCTCGTGATACGCCTATTTTTATAGGTTAATGTCATGATAATAATGGTTTCTTAGACGTC
AGGTGGCACTTTTCGGGGAAATGTGCGCGGAACCCCTATTTGTTTATTTTTCTAAATACATTCAAATATG
TATCCGCTCATGAGACAATAACCCTGATAAATGCTTCAATAATATTCCAGCAGGCAGAAGTATGCAAAGC
ATGCATCTCAATTAGTTAGCAACCAGGTGTGGAAAGTCCCCAGGCTCCCCAGCAGGCAGAAGTATGCAAA
GCATGCATCTCAATTAGTCAGCAACCATAGTCCCGCCCCTAACTCCGCCCATCCCGCCCCTAACTCCGCC
CAGTTCCGCCCATTCTCCGCCCCATGGCTGACTAATTTTTTTTATTTATGCAGAGGCCGAGGCCGCCTCT
GCCTCTGAGCTATTCCAGAAGTAGTGGGGAGGCTTTTTTGGAGGCCTAGGCTTTTGCAAAAAGCTCCCGG
GAGCTTGTATATCCATTTTCGGATCTGATCAGCACGTGATGAAAAAGCCTGAACTCACCGCGACGTCTGT
CGAGAAGTTTCTGATCGAAAAGTTCGACAGCGTCTCCGACCTGATGCAGCTCTCGGAGGGCGAAGAATCT
CGTGCTTTCAGCTTCGATGTAGGAGGGCGTGGATATGTCCTGCGGGTAAATAGCTGCGCCGATGGTTTCT
ACAAAGATCGTTATGTTTATCGGCACTTTGCATCGGCCGCGCTCCCGATTCCGGAAGTGCTTGACATTGG
GGAATTCAGCGAGAGCCTGACCTATTGCATCTCCCGCCGTGCACAGGGTGTCACGTTGCAAGACCTGCCT
GAAACCGAACTGCCCGCTGTTCTGCAGCCGGTCGCGGAGGCCATGGATGCGATCGCTGCGGCCGATCTTA
GCCAGACGAGCGGGTTCGGCCCATTCGGACCGCAAGGAATCGGTCAATACACTACATGGCGTGATTTCAT
ATGCGCGATTGCTGATCCCCATGTGTATCACTGGCAAACTGTGATGGACGACACCGTCAGTGCGTCCGTC
GCGCAGGCTCTCGATGAGCTGATGCTTTGGGCCGAGGACTGCCCCGAAGTCCGGCACCTCGTGCACGCGG
ATTTCGGCTCCAACAATGTCCTGACGGACAATGGCCGCATAACAGCGGTCATTGACTGGAGCGAGGCGAT
GTTCGGGGATTCCCAATACGAGGTCGCCAACATCTTCTTCTGGAGGCCGTGGTTGGCTTGTATGGAGCAG
CAGACGCGCTACTTCGAGCGGAGGCATCCGGAGCTTGCAGGATCGCCGCGGCTCCGGGCGTATATGCTCC
GCATTGGTCTTGACCAACTCTATCAGAGCTTGGTTGACGGCAATTTCGATGATGCAGCTTGGGCGCAGGG
TCGATGCGACGCAATCGTCCGATCCGGAGCCGGGACTGTCGGGCGTACACAAATCGCCCGCAGAAGCGCG
GCCGTCTGGACCGATGGCTGTGTAGAAGTACTCGCCGATAGTGGAAACCGACGCCCCAGCACTCGTCCGA
GGGCAAAGGAATAGCACGTGCTACGAGATTTCGATTCCACCGCCGCCTTCTATGAAAGGTTGGGCTTCGG
AATCGTTTTCCGGGACGCCGGCTGGATGATCCTCCAGCGCGGGGATCTCATGCTGGAGTTCTTCGCCCAC
CCCAACTTGTTTATTGCAGCTTATAATGGTTACAAATAAAGCAATAGCATCACAAATTTCACAAATAAAG
CATTTTTTTCACTGCATTCTAGTTGTGGTTTGTCCAAACTCATCAATGTATCTTATCATGTCTGTATACC
GTCGACCTCTAGCTAGAGCTTGGCGTAATCATGGTCATAGCTGTTTCCTGTGTGAAATTGTTATCCGCTC
ACAATTCCACACAACATACGAGCCGGAAGCATAAAGGTAAGCCTGAATATTGAAAAAGGAAGAGTATGAG
TATTCAACATTTCCGTGTCGCCCTTATTCCCTTTTTTGCGGCATTTTGCCTTCCTGTTTTTGCTCACCCA
GAAACGCTGGTGAAAGTAAAAGATGCTGAAGATCAGTTGGGTGCACGAGTGGGTTACATCGAACTGGATC
TCAACAGCGGTAAGATCCTTGAGAGTTTTCGCCCCGAAGAACGTTTTCCAATGATGAGCACTTTTAAAGT
TCTGCTATGTGGCGCGGTATTATCCCGTATTGACGCCGGGCAAGAGCAACTCGGTCGCCGCATACACTAT
TCTCAGAATGACTTGGTTGAGTACTCACCAGTCACAGAAAAGCATCTTACGGATGGCATGACAGTAAGAG
AATTATGCAGTGCTGCCATAACCATGAGTGATAACACTGCGGCCAACTTACTTCTGACAACGATCGGAGG
ACCGAAGGAGCTAACCGCTTTTTTGCACAACATGGGGGATCATGTAACTCGCCTTGATCGTTGGGAACCG
GAGCTGAATGAAGCCATACCAAACGACGAGCGTGACACCACGATGCCTGTAGCAATGGCAACAACGTTGC
GCAAACTATTAACTGGCGAACTACTTACTCTAGCTTCCCGGCAACAATTAATAGACTGGATGGAGGCGGA
TAAAGTTGCAGGACCACTTCTGCGCTCGGCCCTTCCGGCTGGCTGGTTTATTGCTGATAAATCTGGAGCC
GGTGAGCGTGGGTCTCGCGGTATCATTGCAGCACTGGGGCCAGATGGTAAGCCCTCCCGTATCGTAGTTA
TCTACACGACGGGGAGTCAGGCAACTATGGATGAACGAAATAGACAGATCGCTGAGATAGGTGCCTCACT
GATTAAGCATTGGTAACTGTCAGACCAAGTTTACTCATATATACTTTAGATTGATTTAAAACTTCATTTT
TAATTTAAAAGGATCTAGGTGAAGATCCTTTTTGATAATCTCATGACCAAAATCCCTTAACGTGAGTTTT
CGTTCCACTGAGCGTCAGACCCCGTAGAAAAGATCAAAGGATCTTCTTGAGATCCTTTTTTTCTGCGCGT
AATCTGCTGCTTGCAAACAAAAAAACCACCGCTACCAGCGGTGGTTTTTTTGCCGGATCAAGAGCTACCA
ACTCTTTTTCCGAAGGTAACTGGCTTCAGCAGAGCGCAGATACCAAATACTGTTCTTCTAGTGTAGCCGT
AGTTAGGCCACCACTTCAAGAACTCTGTAGCACCGCCTACATACCTCGCTCTGCTAATCCTGTTACCAGT
GGCTGCTGCCAGTGGCGATAAGTCGTGTCTTACCGGGTTGGACTCAAGACGATAGTTACCGGATAAGGCG
CAGCGGTCGGGCTGAACGGGGGGTTCGTGCACACAGCCCAGCTTGGAGCGAACGACCTACACCGAACTGA
GATACCTACAGCGTGAGCTATGAGAAAGCGCCACGCTTCCCGAAGGGAGAAAGGCGGACAGGTATCCGGT
AAGCGGCAGGGTCGGAACAGGAGAGCGCACGAGGGAGCTTCCAGGGGGAAACGCCTGGTATCTTTATAGT
CCTGTCGGGTTTCGCCACCTCTGACTTGAGCGTCGATTTTTGTGATGCTCGTCAGGGGGGCGGAGCCTAT
GGAAAAACGCCAGCAACGCGGCCTTTTTACGGTTCCTGGCCTTTTGCTGGCCTTTTGCTCACATGTTCTT
TCCTGCGTTATCCCCTGATTCTGTGGATAACCGTATTACCGCCTTTGAGTGAGCTGATACCGCTCGCCGC
AGCCGAACGACCGAGCGCAGCGAGTCAGTGAGCGAGGAAGCGGAAGAGCGCCCAATACGCAAACCGCCTC
TCCCCGCGCGTTGGCCGATTCATTAATGCAGCTGGCACGACAGGTTTCCCGACTGGAAAGCGGGCAGTGA
GCGCAACGCAATTAATGTGAGTTAGCTCACTCATTAGGCACCCCAGGCTTTACACTTTATGCTTCCGGCT
CGTATGTTGTGTGGAATTGTGAGCGGATAACAATTTCACACAGGAAACAGCTATGACATGATTACGAATT
GCAACGATTTAGGTGACACTATAGAAGAGAAGGAATTAATACGACTCACTATAGGGAGAGAGAGAGAATT
ACCCTCACTAAAGGGAGGAGAAGCATGAATTCCCCAGTGGAAAGACGCGCAGGCAAAACGCACCACGTGA
CGGAGCGTGACCGCGCGCCGAGCGCGCGCCAAGGTCGGGCAGGAAGAGGGCCTATTTCCCATGATTCCTT
CATATTTGCATATACGATACAAGGCTGTTAGAGAGATAATTAGAATTAATTTGACTGTAAACACAAAGAT
ATTAGTACAAAATACGTGACGTAGAAAGTAATAATTTCTTGGGTAGTTTGCAGTTTTAAAATTATGTTTT
AAAATGGACTATCATATGCTTACCGTAACTTGAAAGTATTTCGATTTCTTGGGTTTATATATCTTGTGGA
AAGGACGCGGGATCCGGCATCAATATGGTGACCTCCCGGGCTAGCTTCTGGACTGCGATGGGAGCACGAA
ACGTCGTGGCGCAATTGGGTGGGGAAAGTCCTTAAAAGAGGGCCACCACAGAAGCTAGAGCGGGGGACCA
CCAGGTTGCCTAAGGGGGGTGAACCGGCCCAGGTCGGACCCGAGGAGAGAATCACTTACGGATCCTCGTT
AAGTGGCTCTCAGTCGCCCGTAACTCCGATGCCGATGCAGCGGCGACAACTGCACCCAAGGCTCGGATCC
TCGGGAACGGAGCAGGTCAAAACTCCCGTGCTGTTTTTTGGAAAAGCTTGGCACTGGCCGTCGTTTTACA
ACGTCGTGACTGGGAAAACCCTGGCGTTACCCAACTTAATCGCCTTGCAGCACATCCCCCTTTCGCCAGC
TGGCGTAATAGCGAAGAGGCCCGCACCGATCGCCCTTCCCAACAGTTGCGCAGCCTGAATGGCGAATGGC
GCCTGATGCGGTATTTTCTCCTTACGCATCTGTGCGGTATTTCACACCGCATATGGTGCACTCTCAGTAC
AATCTGCTCTGATGCCGCATAGTTAAGCCAGCCCCGACACCCGCCAACACCCGCTGACGCGCCCTGACGG
GCTTGTCTGCTCCCGGCATCCGCTTACAGACAAGCTGTGACCGTCTCCGGGAGCTGCATGTGTCAGAGGT
TTTCACCGTCATCACCGAAACGCGCGA
